>Addgene plasmid #235146 | pAAV-L7-6-DD-T6B-MUT-YFP | addgene full sequence | sequence record 469890 | Addgene NGS Result
CCTGCAGGCAGCTGCGCGCTCGCTCGCTCACTGAGGCCGCCCGGGCAAAGCCCGGGCGTCGGGCGACCTT
TGGTCGCCCGGCCTCAGTGAGCGAGCGAGCGCGCAGAGAGGGAGTGGCCAACTCCATCACTAGGGGTTCC
TTCTAGACAACTTTGTATAGAAAAGTTGACTAGTGGTTCCACCCTCATGTTGGTTGATCTTCAACATTGT
CCTGACTTCTTCCCACTTGACATTCCTCAGGGTCCTGTGATCATGGCTGGGTCTAGTGAGGTTCAAACCT
GCACTGCCCTACCCACACCCACACCCAGCTCAGCGTCAGTCAGGATCAACAGTTACCTAGAGATCATCTT
TCTGGGGCTTAAGCATTGGTGGGAGCAGATGGGATATGAGTTGGGGATTTGGGGATGGGGGAAGATATCT
GCTCCCCCTCCCCCTACACCCTAGCCTTTTAAAAGGCCTTCTCAGGTCAGAGACCAGGAGAAAAGTATAG
GAGAGATACACAATGGACCAGGAAGAAGAAAAGGGAGAGGGAGGCTCAGACCTTCTAGACAAGGTAAGAG
GGCTCTGGCTGACTCCACCATCCGCTTCTTGAGGTCTCGGCACCTGTAATTGACAAGATTAATTCATTTA
TAGGGCATCTAATTAGCAAGTAAGTCTCTGGAGTCCCCTGACCCAGTTACTATAACACACAGGGGGTATA
GGTAGGGGAGTATAAGAGCCCCTCCTCAGGGCAAATGAATGGATTCTTAGTACTGTCCCCCAAGAGATAG
TAGGTACTAGGATTTAGGGGCACTTCTGAGCCCCATTTCCCTGGTAAGTGTCCCAACCCCCCAAATCAAC
CCAAGCCTGGTCTCAATCTAGGACAGTGGTAGAATGCTGTCCCTAGAGTCAGTACCATGTGAAATTGTGC
TGCAGGCAGGGGCCCCAGGCTGGGAGGTGGGGGTTGGGGGAGTCAGGGGCAGGTCAGGGAAGGAGACTCA
GGTTTCATTTAGAGAAATTCTGCAGACCCGTGAGGACTCAAGTTTGTACAAAAAAGCTCGAGGCCACCAT
GATCTCTCTGATTGCCGCTCTGGCCGTGGACTACGTGATCGGGATGGAAAACGCTATGCCATGGAATCTG
CCCGCCGATCTGGCTTGGTTCAAGAGGAACACCCTGAACAAGCCAGTGATCATGGGCAGATACACTTGGG
AGTCCATTGGCCGGCCCCTGCCTGGACGCAAGAACATCATTCTGAGCTCCCAGCCCTCTACCGACGACAG
GGTGACATGGGTGAAAAGTGTGGACGAAGCCATTGCCGCTTGCGGAGATGTGCCCGAGATCATGGTCATC
GGCGGAGGGAGAGTGATCGAGCAGTTCCTGCCTAAGGCCCAGAAACTGTACCTGACTCACATTGACGCTG
AGGTGGAAGGGGACACCCATTTTCCTGATTATGAGCCAGACGATTGGGAAAGCGTGTTCTCCGAGTTTCA
CGACGCCGATGCTCAGAATTCTCATAGTTATTGCTTTGAGATCCTGGAAAGGAGACGCGGCCGCGATTGT
CAGGCTGTCTTGCAGACTCTTTTGAGCCGAACTGATTTGGACCCCAGGGTGCTCTCAAACACTGGCGCCG
GCCAAACTCAAATTAAGCAGGACACAGTGGCCGACATTGAAGAGGTGCCAAGGCCTGAGGGGAAATCTGA
CAAAGGAACTGAGGGGGCCGAGAGCGCTGCCACACAGACCAAGAACTCAGGGGGCGCCGGAGATGCACCC
AGCCAAAGCAATCAAATGAAGTCTGGAGCCGGGGAGCTCGTCGCCACCGGATCCATGGTGAGCAAGGGCG
AGGAGCTGTTCACCGGGGTGGTGCCCATCCTGGTCGAGCTGGACGGCGACGTAAACGGCCACAAGTTCAG
CGTGTCCGGCGAGGGCGAGGGCGATGCCACCTACGGCAAGCTGACCCTGAAGTTCATCTGCACCACCGGC
AAGCTGCCCGTGCCCTGGCCCACCCTCGTGACCACCTTCGGCTACGGCCTGCAGTGCTTCGCCCGCTACC
CCGACCACATGAAGCAGCACGACTTCTTCAAGTCCGCCATGCCCGAAGGCTACGTCCAGGAGCGCACCAT
CTTCTTCAAGGACGACGGCAACTACAAGACCCGCGCCGAGGTGAAGTTCGAGGGCGACACCCTGGTGAAC
CGCATCGAGCTGAAGGGCATCGACTTCAAGGAGGACGGCAACATCCTGGGGCACAAGCTGGAGTACAACT
ACAACAGCCACAACGTCTATATCATGGCCGACAAGCAGAAGAACGGCATCAAGGTGAACTTCAAGATCCG
CCACAACATCGAGGACGGCAGCGTGCAGCTCGCCGACCACTACCAGCAGAACACCCCCATCGGCGACGGC
CCCGTGCTGCTGCCCGACAACCACTACCTGAGCTACCAGTCCGCCCTGAGCAAAGACCCCAACGAGAAGC
GCGATCACATGGTCCTGCTGGAGTTCGTGACCGCCGCCGGGATCACTCTCGGCATGGACGAGCTGTACAA
GTAAGTCGACACCCAGCTTTCTTGTACAAAGTGGGAATTCCGATAATCAACCTCTGGATTACAAAATTTG
TGAAAGATTGACTGGTATTCTTAACTATGTTGCTCCTTTTACGCTATGTGGATACGCTGCTTTAATGCCT
TTGTATCATGCTATTGCTTCCCGTATGGCTTTCATTTTCTCCTCCTTGTATAAATCCTGGTTGCTGTCTC
TTTATGAGGAGTTGTGGCCCGTTGTCAGGCAACGTGGCGTGGTGTGCACTGTGTTTGCTGACGCAACCCC
CACTGGTTGGGGCATTGCCACCACCTGTCAGCTCCTTTCCGGGACTTTCGCTTTCCCCCTCCCTATTGCC
ACGGCGGAACTCATCGCCGCCTGCCTTGCCCGCTGCTGGACAGGGGCTCGGCTGTTGGGCACTGACAATT
CCGTGGTGTTGTCGGGGAAGCTGACGTCCTTTCCATGGCTGCTCGCCTGTGTTGCCACCTGGATTCTGCG
CGGGACGTCCTTCTGCTACGTCCCTTCGGCCCTCAATCCAGCGGACCTTCCTTCCCGCGGCCTGCTGCCG
GCTCTGCGGCCTCTTCCGCGTCTTCGCCTTCGCCCTCAGACGAGTCGGATCTCCCTTTGGGCCGCCTCCC
CGCATCGGGAATTCCTAGAGCTCGCTGATCAGCCTCGACTGTGCCTTCTAGTTGCCAGCCATCTGTTGTT
TGCCCCTCCCCCGTGCCTTCCTTGACCCTGGAAGGTGCCACTCCCACTGTCCTTTCCTAATAAAATGAGG
AAATTGCATCGCATTGTCTGAGTAGGTGTCATTCTATTCTGGGGGGTGGGGTGGGGCAGGACAGCAAGGG
GGAGGATTGGGAAGAGAATAGCAGGCATGCTGGGGAGGGCCGCAGGAACCCCTAGTGATGGAGTTGGCCA
CTCCCTCTCTGCGCGCTCGCTCGCTCACTGAGGCCGGGCGACCAAAGGTCGCCCGACGCCCGGGCTTTGC
CCGGGCGGCCTCAGTGAGCGAGCGAGCGCGCAGCTGCCTGCAGGGGCGCCTGATGCGGTATTTTCTCCTT
ACGCATCTGTGCGGTATTTCACACCGCATA
[95 nt withheld, positions 3601-3695]
T
[46 nt withheld, positions 3697-3742]
C
[141 nt withheld, positions 3744-3884]
CCTTTGACGTTGGAGTCCACGTTCTTT
[37 nt withheld, positions 3912-3948]
ACTCTATCTCGGGCTATTCTTTTGATTTATAAGGGATTTTGCCGATTTCGGTCTATTGGTTAAAAAATGA
GCTGATTTAACAAAAATTTAACGCGAATTTTAACAAAATATTAACGTTTACAATTTTATGGTGCACTCTC
AGTACAATCTGCTCTGATGCCGCATAGTTAAGCCAGCCCCGACACCCGCCAACACCCGCTGACGCGCCCT
GACGGGCTTGTCTGCTCCCGGCATCCGCTTACAGACAAGCTGTGACCGTCTCCGGGAGCTGCATGTGTCA
GAGGTTTTCACCGTCATCACCGAAACGCGCGAGACGAAAGGGCCTCGTGATACGCCTATTTTTATAGGTT
AATGTCATGATAATAATGGTTTCTTAGACGTCAGGTGGCACTTTTCGGGGAAATGTGCGCGGAACCCCTA
TTTGTTTATTTTTCTAAATACATTCAAATATGTATCCGCTCATGAGACAATAACCCTGATAAATGCTTCA
ATAATATTGAAAAAGGAAGAGTATGAGTATTCAACATTTCCGTGTCGCCCTTATTCCCTTTTTTGCGGCA
TTTTGCCTTCCTGTTTTTGCTCACCCAGAAACGCTGGTGAAAGTAAAAGATGCTGAAGATCAGTTGGGTG
CACGAGTGGGTTACATCGAACTGGATCTCAACAGCGGTAAGATCCTTGAGAGTTTTCGCCCCGAAGAACG
TTTTCCAATGATGAGCACTTTTAAAGTTCTGCTATGTGGCGCGGTATTATCCCGTATTGACGCCGGGCAA
GAGCAACTCGGTCGCCGCATACACTATTCTCAGAATGACTTGGTTGAGTACTCACCAGTCACAGAAAAGC
ATCTTACGGATGGCATGACAGTAAGAGAATTATGCAGTGCTGCCATAACCATGAGTGATAACACTGCGGC
CAACTTACTTCTGACAACGATCGGAGGACCGAAGGAGCTAACCGCTTTTTTGCACAACATGGGGGATCAT
GTAACTCGCCTTGATCGTTGGGAACCGGAGCTGAATGAAGCCATACCAAACGACGAGCGTGACACCACGA
TGCCTGTAGCAATGGCAACAACGTTGCGCAAACTATTAACTGGCGAACTACTTACTCTAGCTTCCCGGCA
ACAATTAATAGACTGGATGGAGGCGGATAAAGTTGCAGGACCACTTCTGCGCTCGGCCCTTCCGGCTGGC
TGGTTTATTGCTGATAAATCTGGAGCCGGTGAGCGTGGAAGCCGCGGTATCATTGCAGCACTGGGGCCAG
ATGGTAAGCCCTCCCGTATCGTAGTTATCTACACGACGGGGAGTCAGGCAACTATGGATGAACGAAATAG
ACAGATCGCTGAGATAGGTGCCTCACTGATTAAGCATTGGTAACTGTCAGACCAAGTTTACTCATATATA
CTTTAGATTGATTTAAAACTTCATTTTTAATTTAAAAGGATCTAGGTGAAGATCCTTTTTGATAATCTCA
TGACCAAAATCCCTTAACGTGAGTTTTCGTTCCACTGAGCGTCAGACCCCGTAGAAAAGATCAAAGGATC
TTCTTGAGATCCTTTTTTTCTGCGCGTAATCTGCTGCTTGCAAACAAAAAAACCACCGCTACCAGCGGTG
GTTTGTTTGCCGGATCAAGAGCTACCAACTCTTTTTCCGAAGGTAACTGGCTTCAGCAGAGCGCAGATAC
CAAATACTGTTCTTCTAGTGTAGCCGTAGTTAGGCCACCACTTCAAGAACTCTGTAGCACCGCCTACATA
CCTCGCTCTGCTAATCCTGTTACCAGTGGCTGCTGCCAGTGGCGATAAGTCGTGTCTTACCGGGTTGGAC
TCAAGACGATAGTTACCGGATAAGGCGCAGCGGTCGGGCTGAACGGGGGGTTCGTGCACACAGCCCAGCT
TGGAGCGAACGACCTACACCGAACTGAGATACCTACAGCGTGAGCTATGAGAAAGCGCCACGCTTCCCGA
AGGGAGAAAGGCGGACAGGTATCCGGTAAGCGGCAGGGTCGGAACAGGAGAGCGCACGAGGGAGCTTCCA
GGGGGAAACGCCTGGTATCTTTATAGTCCTGTCGGGTTTCGCCACCTCTGACTTGAGCGTCGATTTTTGT
GATGCTCGTCAGGGGGGCGGAGCCTATGGAAAAACGCCAGCAACGCGGCCTTTTTACGGTTCCTGGCCTT
TTGCTGGCCTTTTGCTCACATGT
Features (pLannotate 1.2.2; 16 found; start..end, strand, type, name):
      1..141     -  repeat_region  AAV2 ITR: inverted terminal repeat of adeno-associated virus serotype 2 inverted
    148..168     +  protein_bind   attB4: mutant version of attB; core recombination site for the Gateway® BP reaction BP Clonase™
   1019..1037    +  protein_bind   attB1 (fragment): mutant version of attB; core recombination site for the Gateway® BP reaction BP Clonase™
   1049..1525    +  CDS            folA: DYR_ECOLI - Also known as tmrA. Experimental evidence at protein level: Swiss-Prot protein existence level 1. Key enzyme in folate metabolism. Catalyzes an essential reaction for de novo glycine and purine synthesis, and for DNA precursor synthesis. From Escherichia coli (strain K12).
   1805..2524    +  CDS            EYFP: enhanced YFP mammalian codon-optimized
   2534..2554    -  protein_bind   attB2: mutant version of attB; core recombination site for the Gateway® BP reaction BP Clonase™
   2565..3153    +  misc_feature   WPRE: woodchuck hepatitis virus posttranscriptional regulatory element
   3189..3300    +  polyA_signal   bGH poly(A) signal: bovine growth hormone polyadenylation signal
   3404..3544    +  repeat_region  AAV2 ITR: inverted terminal repeat of adeno-associated virus serotype 2 inverted
   3549..3600    -  misc_feature   bom (fragment): basis of mobility region from pBR322
   3619..4074    +  rep_origin     f1 ori (sequence partly withheld): f1 bacteriophage origin of replication; arrow indicates direction of (+) strand synthesis
   4075..4124    -  misc_feature   bom (fragment): basis of mobility region from pBR322
   4226..4261    -  CDS            rop (fragment): Rop protein, which maintains plasmids at low copy number; rop
   4356..4460    +  promoter       AmpR promoter: bla
   4461..5321    +  CDS            AmpR: β-lactamase; bla; confers resistance to ampicillin, carbenicillin, and related antibiotics
   5492..6080    +  rep_origin     ori: high-copy-number ColE1/pMB1/pBR322/pUC origin of replication
