[The description below was written by a language model from this plasmid's Addgene catalogue record and pLannotate feature annotations shown in this document.]
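Description:
pAAV-L7-6-DD-T6B-MUT-YFP is a 6.1 kb AAV transfer plasmid for producing recombinant adeno-associated virus that expresses a control version of an inducible T6B peptide in cerebellar Purkinje cells. The expression cassette lies between two AAV2 inverted terminal repeats, which are the cis elements needed for replication and packaging of the vector genome. The bacterial backbone carries a high-copy ColE1/pUC-type origin, an ampicillin resistance gene (β-lactamase) with its own promoter, and an f1 phage origin. Small fragments of pBR322 bom and rop are also annotated.

Expression is driven by the Purkinje cell-specific L7-6 promoter. The feature table does not annotate this promoter, but it presumably occupies the unannotated interval between the attB4 and attB1 Gateway recombination sites, which, with the downstream attB2 site, suggest multisite Gateway assembly at some stage. The open reading frame begins with an E. coli dihydrofolate reductase (folA) sequence, the "DD" of the name, and ends with EYFP. An unannotated gap between the two presumably holds the T6B peptide. DHFR-derived destabilizing domains generally target a fusion protein for degradation unless a stabilizing ligand is supplied, which fits the record's description of the peptide as inducible, although the inducer is not named. The T6B insert is listed as human in origin, and in this mutant five tryptophan residues of wild-type T6B are altered. That makes the construct a likely negative control for a wild-type T6B counterpart, although the record does not say so. The associated publication concerns microRNA mechanisms in Purkinje cell specification. A WPRE follows the coding sequence to enhance transcript expression, and a bovine growth hormone polyadenylation signal terminates the transcript. YFP fluorescence marks the expressing cells.
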