Addgene plasmid #235146: pAAV-L7-6-DD-T6B-MUT-YFP
Purpose: Expresses the inducible mutant T6B peptide fused with DHFR and YFP under the Purkinje cell-specific L7-6 promoter
Depositing lab: Giordano Lippi. Depositing organization: Scripps California (The Scripps Research Institute). Publication: MicroRNA mechanisms instructing Purkinje cell specification. Zolboot N, Xiao Y, Du JX, Ghanem MM, Choi SY, Junn MJ, Zampa F, Huang Z, MacRae IJ, Lippi G. Neuron. 2025 Apr 1:S0896-6273(25)00181-3. doi: 10.1016/j.neuron.2025.03.009. PubMed 40179877.
Backbone
  Vector backbone: pAAV
  Vector type: AAV
Growth in bacteria
  Bacterial resistance: Ampicillin, 100 μg/mL
  Growth temperature: 37°C
  Growth strain: NEB Stable
  Copy number: High Copy
Gene/Insert
  Gene/Insert name: DHFR-fused mutant T6B peptide
  Species: H. sapiens (human)
  Mutation: 5 tryptophan residues of T6B-WT mutated
  Promoter: L7-6
  Cloning method: Restriction Enzyme; 5′ cloning site XhoI (not destroyed); 3′ cloning site SalI (not destroyed)
Terms and licenses: Academic/Nonprofit Terms; Industry Terms: Not Available to Industry
Depositor comments: Please visit https://doi.org/10.1101/2023.09.28.560023 for bioRxiv preprint.
How to cite: pAAV-L7-6-DD-T6B-MUT-YFP was a gift from Giordano Lippi (Addgene plasmid # 235146 ; http://n2t.net/addgene:235146 ; RRID:Addgene_235146)
